>Addgene plasmid #70992 | pFOSGE_COF3D08 | depositor partial sequence | sequence record 126934 | insert
ATGTCGGACCAAGAAGACGTAGTTGTAAAAAAAGAAAAAAAATGTATAGAAAATATTGATGAGAACGACG
AAGAGCCCGATGATGTAGATTTTAAGGACAGCGGAAAAATAAGCTCCTTGAAGGCCCTGGGTCCATTTAT
AGCCGGCAAGGAGAATAGCCGCAACACGGTTTACCTCAGCGATGTTCCGGATATTTGCAAGGATAAACCG
TGCATGCTGGGCGTGGACGAAGCAGGGCGTGGTCCCGTCCTGGGACCTATGGTATATGGGATCTCCTACT
GTCCACTGGAAAGTAACAAGGCTTTAGAGGACCTGGGATGCGCCGATTCCAAACAACTAACCGAGGGGAA
ACGTGATATCATATTTAACGATATCAACACCAAGGAATATGCGACCAGTTGCGTTGGCTGGGCCGTGGAG
ATCATATCGCCGAACACGATCAGCACCAGCATGTACCGGCGGTCGAAGTGCTCCCTGAACGAAGTTTCCA
TGGACTCGGCCATGGGCCTTATCCAACAGGCGATCGATGCGGGCGTCAATATAGCCGAGGTTTATGTGGA
TACGGTGGGTCCGCCGGAGAAGTACCAGGAGAAGTTGCTCAAACGTTTCCCCAGCTTTAAAATCACCGTG
GCGAAAAAAGCTGACTCCACCTATCCAATAGTCTCTGCTGCTAGTATATGCGCCAAAGTCACCCGTGATC
ATGCCCTCAAGGTGTGGAGCTTCCCCGAGGGCTTGGTCATTAAGGATAACGAGTTCGGCAGTGGATATCC
GGGAGATCCGGTCACAAGAAGATTTCTGACCGAGTACATCGATCTAGTGTTTGGATTTCCACGACTTGTG
CGCTTCAGTTGGTCCACCGCGGAAAACGCACTGGCGGACAAGGCCTATGACATGGAGTTCGACGAGCCGG
ATTCCGAGAAGCCCAAGTACGCCGGCACCAAGCTCACAAAGTTCTTTAAGGGCACAACAAAATCCGGCGA
AATAATTCGCGAGGAGTGCCGCTTCTTTAAGCAACGCCATCTGGAAAGTGTCATGGAGTTT
