>Addgene plasmid #70992 | pFOSGE_COF3D08 | addgene partial sequence | sequence record 131534 | M13-F20 5'-TGTAAAACGACGGCCAGT-3'
ATTTTGACTGATAGTGACCTGTTCGTTGCAACAAATTGATGAGCAATGCTTTTTTATAATGCCAACTTTG
TACAAAAAAGCAGGCTTCATGTCGGACCAAGAAGACGTAGTTGTAAAAAAAGAAAAAAAATGTATAGAAA
ATATTGATGAGAACGACGAAGAGCCCGATGATGTAGATTTTAAGGACAGCGGAAAAATAAGCTCCTTGAA
GGCCCTGGGTCCATTTATAGCCGGCAAGGAGAATAGCCGCAACACGGTTTACCTCAGCGATGTTCCGGAT
ATTTGCAAGGATAAACCGTGCATGCTGGGCGTGGACGAAGCAGGGCGTGGTCCCGTCCTGGGACCTATGG
TATATGGGATCTCCTACTGTCCACTGGAAAGTAACAAGGCTTTAGAGGACCTGGGATGCGCCGATTCCAA
ACAACTAACCGAGGGGAAACGTGATATCATATTTAACGATATCAACACCAAGGAATATGCGACCAGTTGC
GTTGGCTGGGCCGTGGAGATCATATCGCCGAACACGATCAGCACCAGCATGTACCGGCGGTCGAAGTGCT
CCCTGAACGAAGTTTCCATGGACTCGGCCATGGGCCTTATCCAACAGGCGATCGATGCGGGCGTCAATAT
AGCCGAGGTTTATGTGGATA
