>Addgene plasmid #70992 | pFOSGE_COF3D08 | addgene partial sequence | sequence record 131535 | M13-Rev 5'-CAGGAAACAGCTATGACC-3'
ATTTTGACTGATAGTGACCTGTTCGTTGCAACAAATTGATAAGCAATGCTTTCTTATAATGCCAACTTTG
TACAAGAAAGCTGGGTCAAACTCCATGACACTTTCCAGATGGCGTTGCTTAAAGAAGCGGCACTCCTCGC
GAATTATTTCGCCGGATTTTGTTGTGCCCTTAAAGAACTTTGTGAGCTTGGTGCCGGCGTACTTGGGCTT
CTCGGAATCCGGCTCGTCGAACTCCATGTCATAGGCCTTGTCCGCCAGTGCGTTTTCCGCGGTGGACCAA
CTGAAGCGCACAAGTCGTGGAAATCCAAACACTAGATCGATGTACTCGGTCAGAAATCTTCTTGTGACCG
GATCTCCCGGATATCCACTGCCGAACTCGTTATCCTTAATGACCAAGCCCTCGGGGAAGCTCCACACCTT
GAGGGCATGATCACGGGTGACTTTGGCGCATATACTAGCAGCAGAGACTATTGGATAGGTGGAGTCAGCT
TTTTTCGCCACGGTGATTTTAAAGCTGGGGAAACGTTTGAGCAACTTCTCCTGGTACTTCTCCGGCGGAC
CCACCGTATCCACATAAACCTCGGCTATATTGACGCCCGCATCGATCGCCTGTTGGATAAGGCCCATGGC
CGAGTCCATGGAAACTTCGTTCAGGGAGCACTTCGACCGCCGGTACATGCTGGTGCTGATCGTGTTCGGC
GATATGATCTCCACGGCCCAGCCAACGCAACTGGTCGCATATTCCTTGGTGTTGATATCGTTAAATATGA
TATCACGTTTCCCCTCGGTTAGTTGTTTGGAATCGGCGCATCCCAGGTCCTCTAAA
