[The description below was written by a language model from this plasmid's Addgene catalogue record.]
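Description:
pFOSGE_COF3D08 is a Gateway entry clone built on the pDONR221 donor vector backbone, carrying the Drosophila melanogaster gene CG13690 (FlyBase gene FBgn0031252, transcript FBtr0078090) as an insert of about 1 kb. It is a bacterial cloning plasmid, maintained at high copy number in standard E. coli cloning strains under kanamycin selection. The insert was introduced by Gateway recombination. In a pDONR221-derived entry clone, this generally means that the fragment replaces the donor vector's counter-selectable cassette and ends up flanked by attL recombination sites, although no feature table is provided to confirm the exact junctions. The listed M13 forward and reverse sequencing primers sit outside the recombination sites and allow the insert to be verified from both ends.

As an entry clone, the plasmid has no recorded promoter, tag or reporter driving expression of the insert. Its role is to act as a sequence-verified source from which the CG13690 sequence can be transferred by LR recombination into any compatible Gateway destination vector, which then supplies the promoter, fusion partners and host-specific elements. The record does not state whether the insert includes or lacks a stop codon, so its suitability for C-terminal fusions cannot be determined from the given information. The associated publication concerns a systematic study of the context-dependent regulatory functions of transcriptional regulators. This suggests that the clone belongs to a larger collection of fly transcription factor and cofactor clones, but the record does not describe the specific downstream assay for this one.
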