Addgene plasmid #70992: pFOSGE_COF3D08
Purpose: Gateway entry clone
Depositing lab: Alexander Stark. Depositing organization: Research Institute of Molecular Pathology (IMP). Publication: Transcriptional regulators form diverse groups with context-dependent regulatory functions. Stampfel G, Kazmar T, Frank O, Wienerroither S, Reiter F, Stark A. Nature. 2015 Nov 9. doi: 10.1038/nature15545. PubMed 26550828.
Backbone
  Vector backbone: pDONR221
  Backbone manufacturer: Invitrogen
  Backbone size w/o insert (bp): 4762
  Vector type: Gateway entry vector
Growth in bacteria
  Bacterial resistance: Kanamycin, 50 μg/mL
  Growth temperature: 37°C
  Growth strain: DH5alpha
  Copy number: High Copy
Gene/Insert
  Gene/Insert name: CG13690 (alt names: FBgn0031252; CG13690, FBtr0078090)
  Species: D. melanogaster (fly)
  Insert size (bp): 1041
  Entrez Gene: CG13690 (a.k.a. Dmel_CG13690, Dmel\CG13690)
  Cloning method: Gateway Cloning
  Sequencing primers: 5′ M13-F20; 3′ M13R
Terms and licenses: Academic/Nonprofit Terms; Industry Terms: Not Available to Industry
How to cite: pFOSGE_COF3D08 was a gift from Alexander Stark (Addgene plasmid # 70992 ; http://n2t.net/addgene:70992 ; RRID:Addgene_70992)
